>Addgene plasmid #226463 | RLuc_MET_95_FLuc | addgene full sequence | sequence record 457148 | Addgene NGS Result
GACATTGATTATTGACTAGTTATTAATAGTAATCAATTACGGGGTCATTAGTTCATAGCCCATATATGGA
GTTCCGCGTTACATAACTTACGGTAAATGGCCCGCCTGGCTGACCGCCCAACGACCCCCGCCCATTGACG
TCAATAATGACGTATGTTCCCATAGTAACGCCAATAGGGACTTTCCATTGACGTCAATGGGTGGAGTATT
TACGGTAAACTGCCCACTTGGCAGTACATCAAGTGTATCATATGCCAAGTACGCCCCCTATTGACGTCAA
TGACGGTAAATGGCCCGCCTGGCATTATGCCCAGTACATGACCTTATGGGACTTTCCTACTTGGCAGTAC
ATCTACGTATTAGTCATCGCTATTACCATGGTGATGCGGTTTTGGCAGTACATCAATGGGCGTGGATAGC
GGTTTGACTCACGGGGATTTCCAAGTCTCCACCCCATTGACGTCAATGGGAGTTTGTTTTGGCACCAAAA
TCAACGGGACTTTCCAAAATGTCGTAACAACTCCGCCCCATTGACGCAAATGGGCGGTAGGCGTGTACGG
TGGGAGGTCTATATAAGCAGAGCTCTCTGGCTAACTAGAGAACCCACTGCTTACTGGCTTATCGAAATTA
ATACGACTCACTATAGGGAGACCCAAGCTTGGGCTAGCCACCATGACTTCGAAAGTTTATGATCCAGAAC
AAAGGAAACGGATGATAACTGGTCCGCAGTGGTGGGCCAGATGTAAACAAATGAATGTTCTTGATTCATT
TATTAATTATTATGATTCAGAAAAACATGCAGAAAATGCTGTTATTTTTTTACATGGTAACGCGGCCTCT
TCTTATTTATGGCGACATGTTGTGCCACATATTGAGCCAGTAGCGCGGTGTATTATACCAGACCTTATTG
GTATGGGCAAATCAGGCAAATCTGGTAATGGTTCTTATAGGTTACTTGATCATTACAAATATCTTACTGC
ATGGTTTGAACTTCTTAATTTACCAAAGAAGATCATTTTTGTCGGCCATGATTGGGGTGCTTGTTTGGCA
TTTCATTATAGCTATGAGCATCAAGATAAGATCAAAGCAATAGTTCACGCTGAAAGTGTAGTAGATGTGA
TTGAATCATGGGATGAATGGCCTGATATTGAAGAAGATATTGCGTTGATCAAATCTGAAGAAGGAGAAAA
AATGGTTTTGGAGAATAACTTCTTCGTGGAAACCATGTTGCCATCAAAAATCATGAGAAAGTTAGAACCA
GAAGAATTTGCAGCATATCTTGAACCATTCAAAGAGAAAGGTGAAGTTCGTCGTCCAACATTATCATGGC
CTCGTGAAATCCCGTTAGTAAAAGGTGGTAAACCTGACGTTGTACAAATTGTTAGGAATTATAATGCTTA
TCTACGTGCAAGTGATGATTTACCAAAAATGTTTATTGAATCGGACCCAGGATTCTTTTCCAATGCTATT
GTTGAAGGTGCCAAGAAGTTTCCTAATACTGAATTTGTCAAAGTAAAAGGTCTTCATTTTTCGCAAGAAG
ATGCACCTGATGAAATGGGAAAATATATCAAATCGTTCGTTGAGCGAGTTCTCAAAAATGAACAATAACT
GAGAGGAGGCGGGGAGGCGCGGAGCGCGCGTGTGGTCCTTGCGCCGCTGACTTCTCCACTGGTTCCTGGG
CACCGAAAGATAAACCTCTCATAATGGAAGACGCCAAAAACATAAAGAAAGGCCCGGCGCCATTCTATCC
TCTAGAGGATGGAACCGCTGGAGAGCAACTGCATAAGGCTATGAAGAGATACGCCCTGGTTCCTGGAACA
ATTGCTTTTACAGATGCACATATCGAGGTGAACATCACGTACGCGGAATACTTCGAAATGTCCGTTCGGT
TGGCAGAAGCTATGAAACGATATGGGCTGAATACAAATCACAGAATCGTCGTATGCAGTGAAAACTCTCT
TCAATTCTTTATGCCGGTGTTGGGCGCGTTATTTATCGGAGTTGCAGTTGCGCCCGCGAACGACATTTAT
AATGAACGTGAATTGCTCAACAGTATGAACATTTCGCAGCCTACCGTAGTGTTTGTTTCCAAAAAGGGGT
TGCAAAAAATTTTGAACGTGCAAAAAAAATTACCAATAATCCAGAAAATTATTATCATGGATTCTAAAAC
GGATTACCAGGGATTTCAGTCGATGTACACGTTCGTCACATCTCATCTACCTCCCGGTTTTAATGAATAC
GATTTTGTACCAGAGTCCTTTGATCGTGACAAAACAATTGCACTGATAATGAATTCCTCTGGATCTACTG
GGTTACCTAAGGGTGTGGCCCTTCCGCATAGAACTGCCTGCGTCAGATTCTCGCATGCCAGAGATCCTAT
TTTTGGCAATCAAATCATTCCGGATACTGCGATTTTAAGTGTTGTTCCATTCCATCACGGTTTTGGAATG
TTTACTACACTCGGATATTTGATATGTGGATTTCGAGTCGTCTTAATGTATAGATTTGAAGAAGAGCTGT
TTTTACGATCCCTTCAGGATTACAAAATTCAAAGTGCGTTGCTAGTACCAACCCTATTTTCATTCTTCGC
CAAAAGCACTCTGATTGACAAATACGATTTATCTAATTTACACGAAATTGCTTCTGGGGGCGCACCTCTT
TCGAAAGAAGTCGGGGAAGCGGTTGCAAAACGCTTCCATCTTCCAGGGATACGACAAGGATATGGGCTCA
CTGAGACTACATCAGCTATTCTGATTACACCCGAGGGGGATGATAAACCGGGCGCGGTCGGTAAAGTTGT
TCCATTTTTTGAAGCGAAGGTTGTGGATCTGGATACCGGGAAAACGCTGGGCGTTAATCAGAGAGGCGAA
TTATGTGTCAGAGGACCTATGATTATGTCCGGTTATGTAAACAATCCGGAAGCGACCAACGCCTTGATTG
ACAAGGATGGATGGCTACATTCTGGAGACATAGCTTACTGGGACGAAGACGAACACTTCTTCATAGTTGA
CCGCTTGAAGTCTTTAATTAAATACAAAGGATATCAGGTGGCCCCCGCTGAATTGGAATCGATATTGTTA
CAACACCCCAACATCTTCGACGCGGGCGTGGCAGGTCTTCCCGACGATGACGCCGGTGAACTTCCCGCCG
CCGTTGTTGTTTTGGAGCACGGAAAGACGATGACGGAAAAAGAGATCGTGGATTACGTCGCCAGTCAAGT
AACAACCGCGAAAAAGTTGCGCGGAGGAGTTGTGTTTGTGGACGAAGTACCGAAAGGTCTTACCGGAAAA
CTCGACGCAAGAAAAATCAGAGAGATCCTCATAAAGGCCAAGAAGGGCGGAAAGTCCAAATTGTAAAATG
TAACTGTATTCAGCGATGACGAAATTCTTAGCTATTGTAATCCTCCGAGGCCTCGAGCATGCATCTAGAG
GGCCCTATTCTATAGTGTCACCTAAATGCTAGAGCTCGCTGATCAGCCTCGACTGTGCCTTCTAGTTGCC
AGCCATCTGTTGTTTGCCCCTCCCCCGTGCCTTCCTTGACCCTGGAAGGTGCCACTCCCACTGTCCTTTC
CTAATAAAATGAGGAAATTGCATCGCATTGTCTGAGTAGGTGTCATTCTATTCTGGGGGGTGGGGTGGGG
CAGGACAGCAAGGGGGAGGATTGGGAAGACAATAGCAGGCATGCTGGGGATGCGGTGGGCTCTATGGCTT
CTGAGGCGGAAAGAACCAGCTGGGGCTCTAGGGGGTATCCCC
[124 nt withheld, positions 3753-3876]
C
[91 nt withheld, positions 3878-3968]
A
[49 nt withheld, positions 3970-4018]
CCTTTGACGTTGGAGTCCACGTTCTTT
[37 nt withheld, positions 4046-4082]
ACCCTATCTCGGTCTATTCTTTTGATTTATAAGGGATTTTGCCGATTTCGGCCTATTGGTTAAAAAATGA
GCTGATTTAACAAAAATTTAACGCGAATTAATTCTGTGGAATGTGTGTCAGTTAGGGTGTGGAAAGTCCC
CAGGCTCCCCAGCAGGCAGAAGTATGCAAAGCATGCATCTCAATTAGTCAGCAACCAGGTGTGGAAAGTC
CCCAGGCTCCCCAGCAGGCAGAAGTATGCAAAGCATGCATCTCAATTAGTCAGCAACCATAGTCCCGCCC
CTAACTCCGCCCATCCCGCCCCTAACTCCGCCCAGTTCCGCCCATTCTCCGCCCCATGGCTGACTAATTT
TTTTTATTTATGCAGAGGCCGAGGCCGCCTCTGCCTCTGAGCTATTCCAGAAGTAGTGAGGAGGCTTTTT
TGGAGGCCTAGGCTTTTGCAAAAAGCTCCCGGGAGCTTGTATATCCATTTTCGGATCTGATCAAGAGACA
GGATGAGGATCGTTTCGCATGATTGAACAAGATGGATTGCACGCAGGTTCTCCGGCCGCTTGGGTGGAGA
GGCTATTCGGCTATGACTGGGCACAACAGACAATCGGCTGCTCTGATGCCGCCGTGTTCCGGCTGTCAGC
GCAGGGGCGCCCGGTTCTTTTTGTCAAGACCGACCTGTCCGGTGCCCTGAATGAACTGCAGGACGAGGCA
GCGCGGCTATCGTGGCTGGCCACGACGGGCGTTCCTTGCGCAGCTGTGCTCGACGTTGTCACTGAAGCGG
GAAGGGACTGGCTGCTATTGGGCGAAGTGCCGGGGCAGGATCTCCTGTCATCTCACCTTGCTCCTGCCGA
GAAAGTATCCATCATGGCTGATGCAATGCGGCGGCTGCATACGCTTGATCCGGCTACCTGCCCATTCGAC
CACCAAGCGAAACATCGCATCGAGCGAGCACGTACTCGGATGGAAGCCGGTCTTGTCGATCAGGATGATC
TGGACGAAGAGCATCAGGGGCTCGCGCCAGCCGAACTGTTCGCCAGGCTCAAGGCGCGCATGCCCGACGG
CGAGGATCTCGTCGTGACCCATGGCGATGCCTGCTTGCCGAATATCATGGTGGAAAATGGCCGCTTTTCT
GGATTCATCGACTGTGGCCGGCTGGGTGTGGCGGACCGCTATCAGGACATAGCGTTGGCTACCCGTGATA
TTGCTGAAGAGCTTGGCGGCGAATGGGCTGACCGCTTCCTCGTGCTTTACGGTATCGCCGCTCCCGATTC
GCAGCGCATCGCCTTCTATCGCCTTCTTGACGAGTTCTTCTGAGCGGGACTCTGGGGTTCGAAATGACCG
ACCAAGCGACGCCCAACCTGCCATCACGAGATTTCGATTCCACCGCCGCCTTCTATGAAAGGTTGGGCTT
CGGAATCGTTTTCCGGGACGCCGGCTGGATGATCCTCCAGCGCGGGGATCTCATGCTGGAGTTCTTCGCC
CACCCCAACTTGTTTATTGCAGCTTATAATGGTTACAAATAAAGCAATAGCATCACAAATTTCACAAATA
AAGCATTTTTTTCACTGCATTCTAGTTGTGGTTTGTCCAAACTCATCAATGTATCTTATCATGTCTGTAT
ACCGTCGACCTCTAGCTAGAGCTTGGCGTAATCATGGTCATAGCTGTTTCCTGTGTGAAATTGTTATCCG
CTCACAATTCCACACAACATACGAGCCGGAAGCATAAAGTGTAAAGCCTGGGGTGCCTAATGAGTGAGCT
AACTCACATTAATTGCGTTGCGCTCACTGCCCGCTTTCCAGTCGGGAAACCTGTCGTGCCAGCTGCATTA
ATGAATCGGCCAACGCGCGGGGAGAGGCGGTTTGCGTATTGGGCGCTCTTCCGCTTCCTCGCTCACTGAC
TCGCTGCGCTCGGTCGTTCGGCTGCGGCGAGCGGTATCAGCTCACTCAAAGGCGGTAATACGGTTATCCA
CAGAATCAGGGGATAACGCAGGAAAGAACATGTGAGCAAAAGGCCAGCAAAAGGCCAGGAACCGTAAAAA
GGCCGCGTTGCTGGCGTTTTTCCATAGGCTCCGCCCCCCTGACGAGCATCACAAAAATCGACGCTCAAGT
CAGAGGTGGCGAAACCCGACAGGACTATAAAGATACCAGGCGTTTCCCCCTGGAAGCTCCCTCGTGCGCT
CTCCTGTTCCGACCCTGCCGCTTACCGGATACCTGTCCGCCTTTCTCCCTTCGGGAAGCGTGGCGCTTTC
TCATAGCTCACGCTGTAGGTATCTCAGTTCGGTGTAGGTCGTTCGCTCCAAGCTGGGCTGTGTGCACGAA
CCCCCCGTTCAGCCCGACCGCTGCGCCTTATCCGGTAACTATCGTCTTGAGTCCAACCCGGTAAGACACG
ACTTATCGCCACTGGCAGCAGCCACTGGTAACAGGATTAGCAGAGCGAGGTATGTAGGCGGTGCTACAGA
GTTCTTGAAGTGGTGGCCTAACTACGGCTACACTAGAAGAACAGTATTTGGTATCTGCGCTCTGCTGAAG
CCAGTTACCTTCGGAAAAAGAGTTGGTAGCTCTTGATCCGGCAAACAAACCACCGCTGGTAGCGGTGGTT
TTTTTGTTTGCAAGCAGCAGATTACGCGCAGAAAAAAAGGATCTCAAGAAGATCCTTTGATCTTTTCTAC
GGGGTCTGACGCTCAGTGGAACGAAAACTCACGTTAAGGGATTTTGGTCATGAGATTATCAAAAAGGATC
TTCACCTAGATCCTTTTAAATTAAAAATGAAGTTTTAAATCAATCTAAAGTATATATGAGTAAACTTGGT
CTGACAGTTACCAATGCTTAATCAGTGAGGCACCTATCTCAGCGATCTGTCTATTTCGTTCATCCATAGT
TGCCTGACTCCCCGTCGTGTAGATAACTACGATACGGGAGGGCTTACCATCTGGCCCCAGTGCTGCAATG
ATACCGCGAGACCCACGCTCACCGGCTCCAGATTTATCAGCAATAAACCAGCCAGCCGGAAGGGCCGAGC
GCAGAAGTGGTCCTGCAACTTTATCCGCCTCCATCCAGTCTATTAATTGTTGCCGGGAAGCTAGAGTAAG
TAGTTCGCCAGTTAATAGTTTGCGCAACGTTGTTGCCATTGCTACAGGCATCGTGGTGTCACGCTCGTCG
TTTGGTATGGCTTCATTCAGCTCCGGTTCCCAACGATCAAGGCGAGTTACATGATCCCCCATGTTGTGCA
AAAAAGCGGTTAGCTCCTTCGGTCCTCCGATCGTTGTCAGAAGTAAGTTGGCCGCAGTGTTATCACTCAT
GGTTATGGCAGCACTGCATAATTCTCTTACTGTCATGCCATCCGTAAGATGCTTTTCTGTGACTGGTGAG
TACTCAACCAAGTCATTCTGAGAATAGTGTATGCGGCGACCGAGTTGCTCTTGCCCGGCGTCAATACGGG
ATAATACCGCGCCACATAGCAGAACTTTAAAAGTGCTCATCATTGGAAAACGTTCTTCGGGGCGAAAACT
CTCAAGGATCTTACCGCTGTTGAGATCCAGTTCGATGTAACCCACTCGTGCACCCAACTGATCTTCAGCA
TCTTTTACTTTCACCAGCGTTTCTGGGTGAGCAAAAACAGGAAGGCAAAATGCCGCAAAAAAGGGAATAA
GGGCGACACGGAAATGTTGAATACTCATACTCTTCCTTTTTCAATATTATTGAAGCATTTATCAGGGTTA
TTGTCTCATGAGCGGATACATATTTGAATGTATTTAGAAAAATAAACAAATAGGGGTTCCGCGCACATTT
CCCCGAAAAGTGCCACCTGACGTCGACGGATCGGGAGATCTCCCGATCCCCTATGGTGCACTCTCAGTAC
AATCTGCTCTGATGCCGCATAGTTAAGCCAGTATCTGCTCCCTGCTTGTGTGTTGGAGGTCGCTGAGTAG
TGCGCGAGCAAAATTTAAGCTACAACAAGGCAAGGCTTGACCGACAATTGCATGAAGAATCTGCTTAGGG
TTAGGCGTTTTGCGCTGCTTCGCGATGTACGGGCCAGATATACGCGTT
Features (pLannotate 1.2.2; 22 found; start..end, strand, type, name):
      1..380     +  enhancer       CMV enhancer: human cytomegalovirus immediate early enhancer
    381..584     +  promoter       CMV promoter: human cytomegalovirus (CMV) immediate early promoter
    580..613     +  LTR            5' LTR (truncated) (fragment): truncated 5' long terminal repeat (LTR) from HIV-1
    629..647     +  promoter       T7 promoter: promoter for bacteriophage T7 RNA polymerase
    673..1608    +  CDS            Rluc: luciferase from the anthozoan coelenterate Renilla reniformis (sea pansy)
   1704..3353    +  CDS            LUCI_PHOPY: Experimental evidence at protein level: Swiss-Prot protein existence level 1. Produces green light with a wavelength of 562 nm. From Photinus pyralis (Common eastern firefly) (Lampyris pyralis).
   3439..3457    -  promoter       SP6 promoter: promoter for bacteriophage SP6 RNA polymerase
   3483..3707    +  polyA_signal   bGH poly(A) signal: bovine growth hormone polyadenylation signal
   3711..3732    +  promoter       SV40 promoter (fragment): SV40 enhancer and early promoter
   3753..4181    +  rep_origin     f1 ori (sequence partly withheld): f1 bacteriophage origin of replication; arrow indicates direction of (+) strand synthesis
   4195..4524    +  promoter       SV40 promoter: SV40 enhancer and early promoter
   4591..5382    +  CDS            neo: KKA2_KLEPN - Also known as kan, nptII. Experimental evidence at protein level: Swiss-Prot protein existence level 1. Resistance to kanamycin, neomycin, paromomycin, ribostamycin, butirosin and gentamicin B. From Klebsiella pneumoniae.
   5406..5564    +  CDS            ble (fragment): BLE_KLEPN - Experimental evidence at protein level: Swiss-Prot protein existence level 1. Binding protein with a strong affinity to the bleomycin family of antibiotics. Binds to CL990; an antimitotic-antibiotic compound. From Klebsiella pneumoniae.
   5559..5680    +  polyA_signal   SV40 poly(A) signal: SV40 polyadenylation signal
   5753..5769    -  protein_bind   lac operator: The lac repressor binds to the lac operator to inhibit transcription in E. coli. This inhibition can be relieved by adding lactose or isopropyl-β-D-thiogalactopyranoside (IPTG). lac repressor encoded by lacI
   5777..5807    -  promoter       lac promoter: promoter for the E. coli lac operon
   5822..5843    -  protein_bind   CAP binding site: CAP binding activates transcription in the presence of cAMP. E. coli catabolite activator protein
   5856..5948    -  CDS            lacI (fragment): lac repressor; lacI; The lac repressor binds to the lac operator to inhibit transcription in E. coli. This inhibition can be relieved by adding lactose or isopropyl-β-D-thiogalactopyranoside (IPTG).
   6131..6719    -  rep_origin     ori: high-copy-number ColE1/pMB1/pBR322/pUC origin of replication
   6890..7750    -  CDS            AmpR: β-lactamase; bla; confers resistance to ampicillin, carbenicillin, and related antibiotics
   7751..7855    -  promoter       AmpR promoter: bla
   7914..7966    -  misc_feature   bom (fragment): basis of mobility region from pBR322
