[The description below was written by a language model from this plasmid's Addgene catalogue record and pLannotate feature annotations shown in this document.]
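Description:
RLuc_MET_95_FLuc is a bicistronic dual-luciferase reporter built on the pcDNA3.1 mammalian expression backbone (8,120 nt in the sequenced record) and designed to test whether a segment of the MET oncogene 5′UTR can act as an internal ribosome entry site. The CMV immediate-early enhancer and promoter drive a single transcript that encodes Renilla luciferase as the first cistron and firefly (Photinus pyralis) luciferase as the second, terminated by the bovine growth hormone polyadenylation signal. The roughly 95-nt gap between the two annotated coding sequences is not annotated itself, but its position and length fit the catalogued insert, a MET 5′UTR fragment introduced by Gibson cloning, and the "95" in the name. The record does not say exactly which part of the 5′UTR it represents.

In this arrangement Renilla luciferase is translated by ordinary cap-dependent scanning, whereas firefly luciferase is produced efficiently only if the intercistronic sequence recruits ribosomes internally. The firefly-to-Renilla ratio therefore reports putative IRES activity normalised to transcript level and transfection efficiency. T7 and SP6 promoters flank the cassette, with T7 oriented so that it could be used for in vitro transcription of the bicistronic RNA.

The plasmid is propagated in E. coli through a high-copy ColE1/pUC-type origin with ampicillin resistance, and it also carries an f1 origin. An SV40 promoter-driven neomycin phosphotransferase gene with an SV40 poly(A) signal allows G418 selection of transfected mammalian cells. The short HIV-1 LTR, ble, lacI and bom fragments in the table appear to be backbone remnants or annotation matches rather than functional elements. The associated work concerns control of MET overexpression by the integrated stress response in cancers.
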