Addgene plasmid #226463: RLuc_MET_95_FLuc
Purpose: MET predicted IRES between Rluc and Fluc
Depositing lab: Dogus Altintas & Paolo Comoglio. Depositing organization: IFOM Fondazione, Italy. Publication: The integrated stress response drives MET oncogene overexpression in cancers. Cerqua M, Foiani M, Boccaccio C, Comoglio PM, Altintas DM. EMBO J. 2025 Jan 7. doi: 10.1038/s44318-024-00338-4. PubMed 39774381.
Backbone
  Vector backbone: pCDNA3.1
  Vector type: Mammalian Expression
Growth in bacteria
  Bacterial resistance: Ampicillin, 100 μg/mL
  Growth temperature: 37°C
  Growth strain: DH5alpha
  Copy number: Unknown
Gene/Insert
  Gene/Insert name: MET 5'UTR
  Cloning method: Gibson Cloning
  Sequencing primers: 5′ IRES_Seq
Terms and licenses: Academic/Nonprofit Terms; Industry Terms: Not Available to Industry
How to cite: RLuc_MET_95_FLuc was a gift from Dogus Altintas & Paolo Comoglio (Addgene plasmid # 226463 ; http://n2t.net/addgene:226463 ; RRID:Addgene_226463)
